Addgene plasmid #166731: pCSN074
Purpose: Single copy yeast plasmid expressing DNase-dead dLbCas12a E925A fused to NLS, codon optimized for Saccharomyces cerevisiae
Depositing lab: Rene Verwaal. Depositing organization: DSM. Publication: Efficient multiplexed gene regulation in Saccharomyces cerevisiae using dCas12a. Ciurkot K, Gorochowski TE, Roubos JA, Verwaal R. Nucleic Acids Res. 2021 Jul 1. pii: 6312738. doi: 10.1093/nar/gkab529. PubMed 34197613.
Backbone
  Vector backbone: pRS414
  Backbone size w/o insert (bp): 7206
  Total vector size (bp): 10926
  Vector type: Yeast Expression, CRISPR
  Selectable markers: TRP1 ; KanMX
Growth in bacteria
  Bacterial resistance: Ampicillin, 100 μg/mL
  Growth temperature: 37°C
  Growth strain: NEB Stable
  Copy number: Unknown
Gene/Insert
  Gene/Insert name: dCas12a-NLS (alt name: dCpf1-NLS)
  Species: Synthetic; Lachnospiraceae bacterium ND2006
  Insert size (bp): 3720
  Mutation: E925A
  Promoter: S. cerevisiae TEF1
  Tag / fusion protein: SV40 NLS (C terminal on insert)
  Cloning method: Unknown
  Sequencing primers: 5′ ATGTCTAAGTTGGAAAAATTCACCA; 3′ TTATACCTTTCTCTTCTTCTTTGG
Terms and licenses: Academic/Nonprofit Terms; Industry Terms: Not Available to Industry
How to cite: pCSN074 was a gift from Rene Verwaal (Addgene plasmid # 166731 ; http://n2t.net/addgene:166731 ; RRID:Addgene_166731)
