[The description below was written by a language model from this plasmid's Addgene catalogue record and pLannotate feature annotations shown in this document.]
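Description:
pCSN074 is a single-copy yeast expression and CRISPR plasmid built on the pRS414 shuttle backbone, with a total size of about 10.9 kb. In Saccharomyces cerevisiae it is maintained through a CEN6/ARS element, which keeps it at roughly one copy per cell. It can be selected either by tryptophan prototrophy through the TRP1 marker with its own promoter or by the dominant kanMX cassette. That cassette is flanked by lox66 and lox71 mutant sites, an arrangement that would in principle allow Cre-mediated excision of the marker. In E. coli the plasmid replicates from a high-copy ColE1/pUC-type origin and is selected with ampicillin through AmpR. Other backbone features are an f1 origin, T3 and T7 promoters, and remnants of the lac promoter/lacZα region and the pBluescript-type multiple cloning site.

The payload is a roughly 3.7 kb synthetic open reading frame encoding Cas12a (Cpf1) from Lachnospiraceae bacterium ND2006, codon-optimised for S. cerevisiae. It carries the E925A substitution, which abolishes DNase activity (dLbCas12a), and a C-terminal SV40 nuclear localisation signal directs the protein to the nucleus. Expression is driven by the constitutive S. cerevisiae TEF1 promoter. The automated feature table does not annotate the dCas12a coding sequence itself, which presumably occupies the unannotated stretch downstream of that promoter. No terminator is named either, although a short fragment matching yeast MTM1 lies just after this region.

The protein can still be guided to DNA by crRNAs but cannot cut it, so the plasmid supplies a programmable DNA-binding protein. The associated work used dCas12a for multiplexed gene regulation in yeast. This construct carries no recorded activator or repressor domain, and no crRNA expression cassette is annotated, so guides would have to be supplied separately.
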