Features (pLannotate 1.2.2; 23 found; start..end, strand, type, name):
    181..588     +  promoter       TEF1 promoter: S. cerevisiae TEF1; promoter for EF-1α
   4428..4622    -  CDS            MTM1 (fragment): MTM1_YEAST - Experimental evidence at protein level: Swiss-Prot protein existence level 1. Involved in the mitochondrial activation of SOD2 by specifically facilitating insertion of the essential manganese cofactor. Has the ability to activate iron regulon in an iron-dependent manner. Responds to calorie restriction (CR) strength. From Saccharomyces cerevisiae (strain ATCC 204508 / S288c) (Baker's yeast).
   4667..4700    -  protein_bind   lox66: Right element (RE) mutant of loxP (Araki et al., 2010). Cre-mediated recombination occurs in the 8-bp core sequence (GCATACAT). Cre recombinase
   4746..6102    +  gene           kanMX: yeast selectable marker conferring kanamycin resistance (Wach et al., 1994)
   6150..6183    -  protein_bind   lox71: Left element (LE) mutant of loxP (Araki et al., 2010). Cre-mediated recombination occurs in the 8-bp core sequence (GCATACAT). Cre recombinase
   6215..6238    -  misc_feature   MCS (fragment): pBluescript multiple cloning site
   6251..6269    -  promoter       T3 promoter: promoter for bacteriophage T3 RNA polymerase
   6312..6334    -  protein_bind   lac operator (fragment): The lac repressor binds to the lac operator to inhibit transcription in E. coli. This inhibition can be relieved by adding lactose or isopropyl-β-D-thiogalactopyranoside (IPTG). lac repressor encoded by lacI
   6338..6368    -  promoter       lac promoter: promoter for the E. coli lac operon
   6383..6404    -  protein_bind   CAP binding site: CAP binding activates transcription in the presence of cAMP. E. coli catabolite activator protein
   6417..6509    -  CDS            lacI (fragment): lac repressor; lacI; The lac repressor binds to the lac operator to inhibit transcription in E. coli. This inhibition can be relieved by adding lactose or isopropyl-β-D-thiogalactopyranoside (IPTG).
   6692..7280    -  rep_origin     ori: high-copy-number ColE1/pMB1/pBR322/pUC origin of replication
   7451..8311    -  CDS            AmpR: β-lactamase; bla; confers resistance to ampicillin, carbenicillin, and related antibiotics
   8312..8416    -  promoter       AmpR promoter: bla
   8453..8956    +  misc_feature   CEN/ARS: S. cerevisiae CEN6 centromere fused to an autonomously replicating sequence
   9024..9059    +  CDS            rop (fragment): Rop protein, which maintains plasmids at low copy number; rop
   9161..9210    +  misc_feature   bom (fragment): basis of mobility region from pBR322
   9348..9495    +  promoter       TRP1 promoter: S. cerevisiae TRP1
   9496..10170   +  CDS            TRP1: phosphoribosylanthranilate isomerase, required for tryptophan biosynthesis; S. cerevisiae TRP1; yeast auxotrophic marker
  10221..10272   +  misc_feature   bom (fragment): basis of mobility region from pBR322
  10300..10728   -  rep_origin     f1 ori (sequence partly withheld): f1 bacteriophage origin of replication; arrow indicates direction of (+) strand synthesis
  10732..10887   -  CDS            lacZα (fragment): LacZα fragment of β-galactosidase; lacZ fragment
  10895..10913   +  promoter       T7 promoter: promoter for bacteriophage T7 RNA polymerase
>Addgene plasmid #166731 | pCSN074 | addgene full sequence | sequence record 332203 | Addgene NGS Result
CTTGGCTGATAATAGCGTATAAACAATGCATACTTTGTACGTTCAAAATACAATGCAGTAGATATATTTA
TGCATATTACATATAATACATATCACATAGGAAGCAACAGGCGCGTTGGACTTTTAATTTTCGAGGACCG
CGAATCCTTACATCACACCCAATCCCCCACAAGTGATCCCCCACACACCATAGCTTCAAAATGTTTCTAC
TCCTTTTTTACTCTTCCAGATTTTCTCGGACTCCGCGCATCGCCGTACCACTTCAAAACACCCAAGCACA
GCATACTAAATTTCCCCTCTTTCTTCCTCTAGGGTGTCGTTAATTACCCGTACTAAAGGTTTGGAAAAGA
AAAAAGACACCGCCTCGTTTCTTTTTCTTCGTCGAAAAAGGCAATAAAAATTTTTATCACGTTTCTTTTT
CTTGAAAATTTTTTTTTTTGATTTTTTTCTCTTTCGATGACCTCCCATTGATATTTAAGTTAATAAACGG
TCTTCAATTTCTCAAGTTTCAGTTTCATTTTTCTTGTTCTATTACAACTTTTTTTACTTCTTGCTCATTA
GAAAGAAAGCATAGCAATCTAATCTAAGTTTTAATTACAAAATGTCTAAGTTGGAAAAATTCACCAACTG
TTACTCTTTGTCTAAGACTTTGAGATTCAAGGCCATCCCAGTTGGTAAGACCCAAGAAAACATCGACAAC
AAGAGACTATTAGTTGAAGATGAAAAGAGAGCTGAAGACTACAAGGGTGTCAAGAAATTGTTGGACAGAT
ACTACTTGTCTTTTATCAACGACGTTTTGCATTCCATCAAGCTAAAGAACTTGAATAACTACATCTCTTT
GTTCAGAAAGAAGACTAGAACTGAAAAGGAAAATAAGGAATTGGAAAACTTGGAAATCAACTTGAGAAAG
GAAATTGCTAAGGCTTTCAAGGGTAATGAAGGTTACAAGTCTTTATTCAAGAAAGACATCATTGAAACCA
TTTTGCCAGAATTTTTGGATGATAAGGATGAAATTGCTTTGGTTAACTCTTTCAACGGTTTCACCACTGC
TTTCACTGGTTTCTTCGACAACAGAGAAAACATGTTCTCCGAGGAAGCTAAATCCACTTCTATTGCTTTC
AGATGTATCAACGAAAACTTGACCCGTTACATCTCTAACATGGACATTTTTGAAAAGGTCGACGCCATCT
TTGACAAGCACGAAGTCCAAGAAATCAAGGAAAAGATCTTAAACTCCGACTACGATGTCGAAGATTTCTT
CGAAGGTGAATTCTTCAACTTTGTTTTAACCCAAGAAGGTATCGATGTCTACAACGCCATTATCGGTGGT
TTTGTCACTGAATCTGGTGAAAAGATCAAGGGTTTGAACGAATACATTAACTTGTACAACCAAAAGACCA
AACAAAAATTGCCAAAGTTCAAGCCATTGTACAAGCAAGTTTTGTCTGACAGAGAATCTTTGTCTTTTTA
CGGTGAAGGGTACACCTCTGACGAAGAAGTCTTGGAAGTCTTCAGAAACACTTTGAACAAGAACTCTGAA
ATCTTCTCCTCCATCAAGAAGTTAGAAAAGTTGTTCAAGAACTTCGATGAATACTCTTCTGCTGGTATCT
TCGTTAAGAACGGTCCAGCCATCTCTACCATTTCTAAGGATATCTTTGGTGAATGGAACGTCATTAGAGA
CAAATGGAACGCTGAATACGATGACATCCATTTGAAGAAAAAGGCTGTTGTCACCGAAAAGTACGAAGAC
GACAGAAGAAAATCCTTCAAGAAGATCGGTTCCTTCTCCTTGGAACAATTACAAGAATACGCCGATGCCG
ATTTGTCCGTTGTCGAAAAATTGAAGGAAATTATTATTCAAAAGGTTGATGAAATTTACAAAGTTTACGG
TTCCTCTGAAAAGTTATTCGATGCTGATTTCGTCTTGGAAAAGTCTTTGAAGAAGAACGACGCTGTTGTC
GCTATCATGAAGGACTTGTTGGACTCTGTCAAATCTTTCGAAAACTATATCAAGGCCTTCTTCGGTGAAG
GTAAGGAAACTAACAGAGATGAATCCTTCTACGGTGACTTTGTCTTGGCTTACGATATTTTGTTGAAGGT
TGACCACATCTACGATGCCATCAGAAACTACGTTACTCAAAAGCCATACTCTAAGGACAAATTCAAGTTG
TACTTCCAAAACCCACAATTCATGGGTGGTTGGGATAAGGACAAGGAAACTGACTACAGAGCTACCATTT
TGAGATACGGTTCCAAGTACTACTTGGCCATCATGGACAAGAAGTACGCCAAGTGTTTGCAAAAGATTGA
CAAGGACGATGTCAACGGTAACTACGAAAAGATTAACTACAAGTTGTTGCCAGGTCCAAACAAGATGTTG
CCAAAGGTTTTCTTCTCCAAAAAGTGGATGGCTTACTACAACCCATCTGAAGACATCCAAAAGATCTACA
AGAACGGTACTTTCAAAAAGGGTGACATGTTCAACTTAAACGACTGTCACAAGTTGATCGACTTCTTCAA
GGACTCCATCTCTAGATACCCAAAATGGTCCAACGCTTACGATTTCAACTTCTCTGAAACTGAAAAATAC
AAGGATATTGCTGGTTTCTACCGTGAAGTCGAGGAACAAGGTTATAAGGTTTCTTTCGAATCCGCTTCTA
AGAAAGAAGTTGACAAATTAGTCGAAGAAGGTAAGTTGTACATGTTCCAAATCTACAACAAAGATTTCTC
CGACAAGTCTCACGGTACTCCAAACTTGCACACCATGTACTTCAAGTTGCTATTCGATGAAAACAACCAC
GGTCAAATCAGATTGTCTGGTGGTGCTGAATTGTTCATGAGACGTGCTTCTCTAAAGAAGGAAGAATTAG
TCGTCCACCCAGCTAACTCTCCAATTGCCAACAAGAACCCAGACAACCCTAAGAAGACCACCACTTTGTC
CTACGACGTTTACAAGGACAAGAGATTCTCCGAAGACCAATACGAATTGCACATTCCAATTGCTATCAAC
AAGTGTCCAAAGAACATCTTCAAGATCAACACTGAAGTCAGAGTTTTGTTAAAGCACGATGACAACCCTT
ACGTTATTGGTATCGACCGTGGTGAAAGAAATTTGTTGTACATTGTTGTTGTTGACGGTAAGGGTAACAT
CGTTGAACAATACTCCTTGAACGAAATCATCAACAACTTCAACGGTATTAGAATCAAGACTGATTACCAC
TCTTTGTTGGATAAGAAGGAAAAGGAACGTTTTGAAGCTCGTCAAAACTGGACCTCTATTGAAAACATCA
AAGAATTGAAGGCTGGTTACATCAGTCAAGTTGTCCACAAGATCTGTGAATTGGTCGAGAAGTACGATGC
CGTTATTGCCTTGGCAGATTTGAACTCTGGTTTTAAGAACTCTCGTGTCAAGGTTGAAAAGCAAGTCTAC
CAAAAGTTCGAAAAGATGTTAATCGACAAATTGAACTACATGGTTGACAAGAAATCCAACCCATGTGCTA
CCGGTGGTGCTTTGAAAGGTTACCAAATCACCAACAAATTCGAATCTTTCAAATCTATGTCCACTCAAAA
CGGGTTCATCTTCTACATTCCAGCTTGGTTGACCTCCAAGATCGACCCATCTACCGGTTTCGTTAACTTG
TTGAAGACCAAGTACACTTCCATTGCTGATTCCAAGAAGTTCATCTCTTCTTTCGACAGAATCATGTACG
TTCCAGAAGAAGACTTGTTCGAATTCGCCTTGGACTATAAGAACTTCTCCAGAACCGATGCTGACTACAT
TAAGAAATGGAAATTGTACTCCTACGGTAACAGAATCAGAATTTTCAGAAACCCAAAGAAAAACAACGTT
TTCGATTGGGAAGAAGTTTGTTTGACTTCTGCCTACAAGGAATTATTCAACAAATACGGTATCAACTACC
AACAAGGTGATATCAGAGCTTTGTTGTGTGAACAATCTGACAAGGCTTTCTACTCTTCCTTCATGGCTTT
GATGTCCTTGATGTTGCAAATGAGAAACTCCATCACTGGTAGAACTGATGTCGACTTCCTCATTTCTCCA
GTTAAGAATTCTGACGGTATTTTCTACGACTCTAGAAATTACGAAGCTCAAGAAAACGCTATTTTGCCAA
AGAACGCTGATGCTAACGGTGCTTACAATATTGCTAGAAAGGTTTTGTGGGCTATCGGTCAATTCAAGAA
GGCTGAAGACGAAAAGCTAGACAAGGTCAAGATTGCTATTTCTAACAAGGAATGGTTGGAATACGCTCAA
ACCTCCGTCAAGCACTCCAGAGCTGATCCAAAGAAGAAGAGAAAGGTATAAAGGAGTTAAAGGCAAAGTT
TTCTTTTCTAGAGCCGTTCCCACAAATAATTATACGTATATGCTTCTTTTCGTTTACTATATATCTATAT
TTACAAGCCTTTATTCACTGATGCAATTTGTTTCCAAATACTTTTTTGGAGATCTCATAACTAGATATCA
TGATGGCGCAACTTGGCGCTATCTTAATTACTCTGGCTGCCAGGCCCGTGTAGAGGGCCGCAAGACCTTC
TGTACGCCATATAGTCTCTAAGAACTTGAACAAGTTTCTAGACCTATTGCCGCCTTTCGGATCGCTATTG
TTGCGGCCGCCAGCTGAAGCTTCGTACGCTGCAGGTCGACGAATTCTACCGTTCGTATAATGTATGCTAT
ACGAAGTTATAGATCTGTTTAGCTTGCCTCGTCCCCGCCGGGTCACCCGGCCAGCGACATGGAGGCCCAG
AATACCCTCCTTGACAGTCTTGACGTGCGCAGCTCAGGGGCATGATGTGACTGTCGCCCGTACATTTAGC
CCATACATCCCCATGTATAATCATTTGCATCCATACATTTTGATGGCCGCACGGCGCGAAGCAAAAATTA
CGGCTCCTCGCTGCAGACCTGCGAGCAGGGAAACGCTCCCCTCACAGACGCGTTGAATTGTCCCCACGCC
GCGCCCCTGTAGAGAAATATAAAAGGTTAGGATTTGCCACTGAGGTTCTTCTTTCATATACTTCCTTTTA
AAATCTTGCTAGGATACAGTTCTCACATCACATCCGAACATAAACAACCATGGGTAAGGAAAAGACTCAC
GTTTCGAGGCCGCGATTAAATTCCAACATGGATGCTGATTTATATGGGTATAAATGGGCTCGCGATAATG
TCGGGCAATCAGGTGCGACAATCTATCGATTGTATGGGAAGCCCGATGCGCCAGAGTTGTTTCTGAAACA
TGGCAAAGGTAGCGTTGCCAATGATGTTACAGATGAGATGGTCAGACTAAACTGGCTGACGGAATTTATG
CCTCTTCCGACCATCAAGCATTTTATCCGTACTCCTGATGATGCATGGTTACTCACCACTGCGATCCCCG
GCAAAACAGCATTCCAGGTATTAGAAGAATATCCTGATTCAGGTGAAAATATTGTTGATGCGCTGGCAGT
GTTCCTGCGCCGGTTGCATTCGATTCCTGTTTGTAATTGTCCTTTTAACAGCGATCGCGTATTTCGTCTC
GCTCAGGCGCAATCACGAATGAATAACGGTTTGGTTGATGCGAGTGATTTTGATGACGAGCGTAATGGCT
GGCCTGTTGAACAAGTCTGGAAAGAAATGCATAAGCTTTTGCCATTCTCACCGGATTCAGTCGTCACTCA
TGGTGATTTCTCACTTGATAACCTTATTTTTGACGAGGGGAAATTAATAGGTTGTATTGATGTTGGACGA
GTCGGAATCGCAGACCGATACCAGGATCTTGCCATCCTATGGAACTGCCTCGGTGAGTTTTCTCCTTCAT
TACAGAAACGGCTTTTTCAAAAATATGGTATTGATAATCCTGATATGAATAAATTGCAGTTTCATTTGAT
GCTCGATGAGTTTTTCTAATCAGTACTGACAATAAAAAGATTCTTGTTTTCAAGAACTTGTCATTTGTAT
AGTTTTTTTATATTGTAGTTGTTCTATTTTAATCAAATGTTAGCGTGATTTATATTTTTTTTCGCCTCGA
CATCATCTGCCCAGATGCGAAGTTAAGTGCGCAGAAAGTAATATCATGCGTCAATCGTATGTGAATGCTG
GTCGCTATACTGCTGTCGATTCGATACTAACGCCGCCATCCAGTGTCGAAAACGAGCTCATAACTTCGTA
TAATGTATGCTATACGAACGGTAGAATTCGATATCAGATCCACTAGTGGCCTATGCGGCCGCCACCGCGG
TGGAGCTCCAGCTTTTGTTCCCTTTAGTGAGGGTTAATTGCGCGCTTGGCGTAATCATGGTCATAGCTGT
TTCCTGTGTGAAATTGTTATCCGCTCACAATTCCACACAACATACGAGCCGGAAGCATAAAGTGTAAAGC
CTGGGGTGCCTAATGAGTGAGCTAACTCACATTAATTGCGTTGCGCTCACTGCCCGCTTTCCAGTCGGGA
AACCTGTCGTGCCAGCTGCATTAATGAATCGGCCAACGCGCGGGGAGAGGCGGTTTGCGTATTGGGCGCT
CTTCCGCTTCCTCGCTCACTGACTCGCTGCGCTCGGTCGTTCGGCTGCGGCGAGCGGTATCAGCTCACTC
AAAGGCGGTAATACGGTTATCCACAGAATCAGGGGATAACGCAGGAAAGAACATGTGAGCAAAAGGCCAG
CAAAAGGCCAGGAACCGTAAAAAGGCCGCGTTGCTGGCGTTTTTCCATAGGCTCCGCCCCCCTGACGAGC
ATCACAAAAATCGACGCTCAAGTCAGAGGTGGCGAAACCCGACAGGACTATAAAGATACCAGGCGTTTCC
CCCTGGAAGCTCCCTCGTGCGCTCTCCTGTTCCGACCCTGCCGCTTACCGGATACCTGTCCGCCTTTCTC
CCTTCGGGAAGCGTGGCGCTTTCTCATAGCTCACGCTGTAGGTATCTCAGTTCGGTGTAGGTCGTTCGCT
CCAAGCTGGGCTGTGTGCACGAACCCCCCGTTCAGCCCGACCGCTGCGCCTTATCCGGTAACTATCGTCT
TGAGTCCAACCCGGTAAGACACGACTTATCGCCACTGGCAGCAGCCACTGGTAACAGGATTAGCAGAGCG
AGGTATGTAGGCGGTGCTACAGAGTTCTTGAAGTGGTGGCCTAACTACGGCTACACTAGAAGAACAGTAT
TTGGTATCTGCGCTCTGCTGAAGCCAGTTACCTTCGGAAAAAGAGTTGGTAGCTCTTGATCCGGCAAACA
AACCACCGCTGGTAGCGGTGGTTTTTTTGTTTGCAAGCAGCAGATTACGCGCAGAAAAAAAGGATCTCAA
GAAGATCCTTTGATCTTTTCTACGGGGTCTGACGCTCAGTGGAACGAAAACTCACGTTAAGGGATTTTGG
TCATGAGATTATCAAAAAGGATCTTCACCTAGATCCTTTTAAATTAAAAATGAAGTTTTAAATCAATCTA
AAGTATATATGAGTAAACTTGGTCTGACAGTTACCAATGCTTAATCAGTGAGGCACCTATCTCAGCGATC
TGTCTATTTCGTTCATCCATAGTTGCCTGACTCCCCGTCGTGTAGATAACTACGATACGGGAGGGCTTAC
CATCTGGCCCCAGTGCTGCAATGATACCGCGAGACCCACGCTCACCGGCTCCAGATTTATCAGCAATAAA
CCAGCCAGCCGGAAGGGCCGAGCGCAGAAGTGGTCCTGCAACTTTATCCGCCTCCATCCAGTCTATTAAT
TGTTGCCGGGAAGCTAGAGTAAGTAGTTCGCCAGTTAATAGTTTGCGCAACGTTGTTGCCATTGCTACAG
GCATCGTGGTGTCACGCTCGTCGTTTGGTATGGCTTCATTCAGCTCCGGTTCCCAACGATCAAGGCGAGT
TACATGATCCCCCATGTTGTGCAAAAAAGCGGTTAGCTCCTTCGGTCCTCCGATCGTTGTCAGAAGTAAG
TTGGCCGCAGTGTTATCACTCATGGTTATGGCAGCACTGCATAATTCTCTTACTGTCATGCCATCCGTAA
GATGCTTTTCTGTGACTGGTGAGTACTCAACCAAGTCATTCTGAGAATAGTGTATGCGGCGACCGAGTTG
CTCTTGCCCGGCGTCAATACGGGATAATACCGCGCCACATAGCAGAACTTTAAAAGTGCTCATCATTGGA
AAACGTTCTTCGGGGCGAAAACTCTCAAGGATCTTACCGCTGTTGAGATCCAGTTCGATGTAACCCACTC
GTGCACCCAACTGATCTTCAGCATCTTTTACTTTCACCAGCGTTTCTGGGTGAGCAAAAACAGGAAGGCA
AAATGCCGCAAAAAAGGGAATAAGGGCGACACGGAAATGTTGAATACTCATACTCTTCCTTTTTCAATAT
TATTGAAGCATTTATCAGGGTTATTGTCTCATGAGCGGATACATATTTGAATGTATTTAGAAAAATAAAC
AAATAGGGGTTCCGCGCACATTTCCCCGAAAAGTGCCACCTGGGTCCTTTTCATCACGTGCTATAAAAAT
AATTATAATTTAAATTTTTTAATATAAATATATAAATTAAAAATAGAAAGTAAAAAAAGAAATTAAAGAA
AAAATAGTTTTTGTTTTCCGAAGATGTAAAAGACTCTAGGGGGATCGCCAACAAATACTACCTTTTATCT
TGCTCTTCCTGCTCTCAGGTATTAATGCCGAATTGTTTCATCTTGTCTGTGTAGAAGACCACACACGAAA
ATCCTGTGATTTTACATTTTACTTATCGTTAATCGAATGTATATCTATTTAATCTGCTTTTCTTGTCTAA
TAAATATATATGTAAAGTACGCTTTTTGTTGAAATTTTTTAAACCTTTGTTTATTTTTTTTTCTTCATTC
CGTAACTCTTCTACCTTCTTTATTTACTTTCTAAAATCCAAATACAAAACATAAAAATAAATAAACACAG
AGTAAATTCCCAAATTATTCCATCATTAAAAGATACGAGGCGCGTGTAAGTTACAGGCAAGCGATCCGTC
TAAGAAACCATTATTATCATGACATTAACCTATAAAAATAGGCGTATCACGAGGCCCTTTCGTCTCGCGC
GTTTCGGTGATGACGGTGAAAACCTCTGACACATGCAGCTCCCGGAGACGGTCACAGCTTGTCTGTAAGC
GGATGCCGGGAGCAGACAAGCCCGTCAGGGCGCGTCAGCGGGTGTTGGCGGGTGTCGGGGCTGGCTTAAC
TATGCGGCATCAGAGCAGATTGTACTGAGAGTGCACCATAGATCACGACATTACTATATATATAATATAG
GAAGCATTTAATAGAACAGCATCGTAATATATGTGTACTTTGCAGTTATGACGCCAGATGGCAGTAGTGG
AAGATATTCTTTATTGAAAAATAGCTTGTCACCTTACGTACAATCTTGATCCGGAGCTTTTCTTTTTTTG
CCGATTAAGAATTAATTCGGTCGAAAAAAGAAAAGGAGAGGGCCAAGAGGGAGGGCATTGGTGACTATTG
AGCACGTGAGTATACGTGATTAAGCACACAAAGGCAGCTTGGAGTATGTCTGTTATTAATTTCACAGGTA
GTTCTGGTCCATTGGTGAAAGTTTGCGGCTTGCAGAGCACAGAGGCCGCAGAATGTGCTCTAGATTCCGA
TGCTGACTTGCTGGGTATTATATGTGTGCCCAATAGAAAGAGAACAATTGACCCGGTTATTGCAAGGAAA
ATTTCAAGTCTTGTAAAAGCATATAAAAATAGTTCAGGCACTCCGAAATACTTGGTTGGCGTGTTTCGTA
ATCAACCTAAGGAGGATGTTTTGGCTCTGGTCAATGATTACGGCATTGATATCGTCCAACTGCATGGAGA
TGAGTCGTGGCAAGAATACCAAGAGTTCCTCGGTTTGCCAGTTATTAAAAGACTCGTATTTCCAAAAGAC
TGCAACATACTACTCAGTGCAGCTTCACAGAAACCTCATTCGTTTATTCCCTTGTTTGATTCAGAAGCAG
GTGGGACAGGTGAACTTTTGGATTGGAACTCGATTTCTGACTGGGTTGGAAGGCAAGAGAGCCCCGAAAG
CTTACATTTTATGTTAGCTGGTGGACTGACGCCAGAAAATGTTGGTGATGCGCTTAGATTAAATGGCGTT
ATTGGTGTTGATGTAAGCGGAGGTGTGGAGACAAATGGTGTAAAAGACTCTAACAAAATAGCAAATTTCG
TCAAAAATGCTAAGAAATAGGTTATTACTGAGTAGTATTTATTTAAGTATTGTTTGTGCACTTGCCGATC
TATGCGGTGTGAAATACCGCACAGATGCGTAAGGAGAAAATACCGCATCAGGAAATTGTAAGCGTTAATA
TTTTGTTAAAATTCGCGTTAAATTTTTGTTAAATCAGCTCATTTTTTAACCAATAGGCCGAAATCGGCAA
AATCCCTTATAAATCAAAAGAATAGACCGAGATAGGGT
[37 nt withheld, positions 10399-10435]
AAAGAACGTGGACTCCAACGTCAAAGG
[49 nt withheld, positions 10463-10511]
T
[91 nt withheld, positions 10513-10603]
G
[124 nt withheld, positions 10605-10728]
CCATTCGCCATTCAGGCTGCGCAACTGTTGGGAAGGGCGATCGGTGCGGGCCTCTTCGCTATTACGCCAG
CTGGCGAAAGGGGGATGTGCTGCAAGGCGATTAAGTTGGGTAACGCCAGGGTTTTCCCAGTCACGACGTT
GTAAAACGACGGCCAGTGAGCGCGCGTAATACGACTCACTATAGGGCGAATTGGGTAC
